LOCUS       Exported 6541 bp ds-DNA circular SYN 12-MAY-2021
DEFINITION  AAV expression of TurboRFP from CB7 promoter.
ACCESSION   .
VERSION     .
KEYWORDS    pENN.AAV.CB7.CI.TurboRFP.WPRE.RBG
SOURCE      synthetic DNA construct
  ORGANISM  synthetic DNA construct
REFERENCE   1 (bases 1 to 6541)
  TITLE     AAV plasmids
REFERENCE   2 (bases 1 to 6541)
  AUTHORS   .
  TITLE     Direct Submission
  JOURNAL   Exported May 12, 2021 from SnapGene Server 1.1.58
            http://www.snapgene.com
FEATURES             Location/Qualifiers
     source          1..6541
                     /organism="synthetic DNA construct"
                     /mol_type="other DNA"
     repeat_region   1..130
                     /label=AAV2 ITR
     enhancer        204..583
                     /label=CMV enhancer
                     /note="human cytomegalovirus immediate early enhancer"
     promoter        585..862
                     /label=chicken beta-actin promoter
     intron          863..1879
                     /label=chimeric intron
                     /note="chimera between introns from chicken beta-actin and
                     rabbit beta-globin"
     primer_bind     1803..1825
                     /label=pCAGGS-5
                     /note="Chimeric intron in CAG promoter, forward primer"
     primer_bind     1887..1906
                     /label=pCAG-F
                     /note="Rabbit beta-globin intron, for pCAG plasmids,
                     forward primer"
     CDS             1988..2683
                     /codon_start=1
                     /product="red fluorescent protein from Entacmaea
                     quadricolor"
                     /label=TurboRFP
                     /note="mammalian codon-optimized"
                     /translation="MSELIKENMHMKLYMEGTVNNHHFKCTSEGEGKPYEGTQTMKIKV
                     VEGGPLPFAFDILATSFMYGSKAFINHTQGIPDFFKQSFPEGFTWERITTYEDGGVLTA
                     TQDTSFQNGCIIYNVKINGVNFPSNGPVMQKKTRGWEANTEMLYPADGGLRGHSQMALK
                     LVGGGYLHCSFKTTYRSKKPAKNLKMPGFHFVDHRLERIKEADKETYVEQHEMAVAKYC
                     DLPSKLGHR"
     misc_feature    2743..3331
                     /label=WPRE
                     /note="woodchuck hepatitis virus posttranscriptional
                     regulatory element"
     primer_bind     complement(2796..2816)
                     /label=WPRE-R
                     /note="WPRE, reverse primer"
     CDS             complement(3214..3225)
                     /codon_start=1
                     /product="Factor Xa recognition and cleavage site"
                     /label=Factor Xa site
                     /translation="IEGR"
     primer_bind     complement(3378..3397)
                     /label=Bglob-pA-R
                     /note="Rabbit beta-globin polyA region, reverse primer"
     polyA_signal    3443..3498
                     /label=-beta-globin poly(A) signal
                     /note="rabbit beta-globin polyadenylation signal (Gil and
                     Proudfoot, 1987)"
     repeat_region   3591..3720
                     /label=AAV2 ITR
     primer_bind     complement(3739..3756)
                     /label=M13 Forward
                     /note="In lacZ gene. Also called M13-F20 or M13 (-21)
                     Forward"
     primer_bind     complement(3739..3755)
                     /label=M13 fwd
                     /note="common sequencing primer, one of multiple similar
                     variants"
     primer_bind     complement(3748..3770)
                     /label=M13/pUC Forward
                     /note="In lacZ gene"
     rep_origin      3897..4352
                     /direction=RIGHT
                     /label=f1 ori
                     /note="f1 bacteriophage origin of replication; arrow
                     indicates direction of (+) strand synthesis"
     primer_bind     complement(3984..4003)
                     /label=F1ori-R
                     /note="F1 origin, reverse primer"
     primer_bind     4194..4215
                     /label=F1ori-F
                     /note="F1 origin, forward primer"
     promoter        4378..4482
                     /gene="bla"
                     /label=AmpR promoter
     CDS             4483..5343
                     /codon_start=1
                     /gene="bla"
                     /product="beta-lactamase"
                     /label=AmpR
                     /note="confers resistance to ampicillin, carbenicillin, and
                     related antibiotics"
                     /translation="MSIQHFRVALIPFFAAFCLPVFAHPETLVKVKDAEDQLGARVGYI
                     ELDLNSGKILESFRPEERFPMMSTFKVLLCGAVLSRIDAGQEQLGRRIHYSQNDLVEYS
                     PVTEKHLTDGMTVRELCSAAITMSDNTAANLLLTTIGGPKELTAFLHNMGDHVTRLDRW
                     EPELNEAIPNDERDTTMPVAMATTLRKLLTGELLTLASRQQLIDWMEADKVAGPLLRSA
                     LPAGWFIADKSGAGERGSRGIIAALGPDGKPSRIVVIYTTGSQATMDERNRQIAEIGAS
                     LIKHW"
     primer_bind     complement(4701..4720)
                     /label=Amp-R
                     /note="Ampicillin resistance gene, reverse primer"
     rep_origin      5514..6102
                     /direction=RIGHT
                     /label=ori
                     /note="high-copy-number ColE1/pMB1/pBR322/pUC origin of
                     replication"
     primer_bind     6003..6022
                     /label=pBR322ori-F
                     /note="pBR322 origin, forward primer"
     primer_bind     6256..6273
                     /label=L4440
                     /note="L4440 vector, forward primer"
     protein_bind    6390..6411
                     /label=CAP binding site
                     /bound_moiety="E. coli catabolite activator protein"
                     /note="CAP binding activates transcription in the presence
                     of cAMP."
     promoter        6426..6456
                     /label=lac promoter
                     /note="promoter for the E. coli lac operon"
     protein_bind    6464..6480
                     /label=lac operator
                     /bound_moiety="lac repressor encoded by lacI"
                     /note="The lac repressor binds to the lac operator to
                     inhibit transcription in E. coli. This inhibition can be
                     relieved by adding lactose or
                     isopropyl-beta-D-thiogalactopyranoside (IPTG)."
     primer_bind     6469..6491
                     /label=M13/pUC Reverse
                     /note="In lacZ gene"
     primer_bind     6488..6504
                     /label=M13 rev
                     /note="common sequencing primer, one of multiple similar
                     variants"
     primer_bind     6488..6504
                     /label=M13 Reverse
                     /note="In lacZ gene. Also called M13-rev"
ORIGIN
        1 ctgcgcgctc gctcgctcac tgaggccgcc cgggcaaagc ccgggcgtcg ggcgaccttt
       61 ggtcgcccgg cctcagtgag cgagcgagcg cgcagagagg gagtggccaa ctccatcact
      121 aggggttcct tgtagttaat gattaacccg ccatgctact tatctaccag ggtaatgggg
      181 atcctctaga actatagcta gtcgacattg attattgact agttattaat agtaatcaat
      241 tacggggtca ttagttcata gcccatatat ggagttccgc gttacataac ttacggtaaa
      301 tggcccgcct ggctgaccgc ccaacgaccc ccgcccattg acgtcaataa tgacgtatgt
      361 tcccatagta acgccaatag ggactttcca ttgacgtcaa tgggtggagt atttacggta
      421 aactgcccac ttggcagtac atcaagtgta tcatatgcca agtacgcccc ctattgacgt
      481 caatgacggt aaatggcccg cctggcatta tgcccagtac atgaccttat gggactttcc
      541 tacttggcag tacatctacg tattagtcat cgctattacc atggtcgagg tgagccccac
      601 gttctgcttc actctcccca tctccccccc ctccccaccc ccaattttgt atttatttat
      661 tttttaatta ttttgtgcag cgatgggggc gggggggggg ggggggcgcg cgccaggcgg
      721 ggcggggcgg ggcgaggggc ggggcggggc gaggcggaga ggtgcggcgg cagccaatca
      781 gagcggcgcg ctccgaaagt ttccttttat ggcgaggcgg cggcggcggc ggccctataa
      841 aaagcgaagc gcgcggcggg cgggagtcgc tgcgcgctgc cttcgccccg tgccccgctc
      901 cgccgccgcc tcgcgccgcc cgccccggct ctgactgacc gcgttactcc cacaggtgag
      961 cgggcgggac ggcccttctc ctccgggctg taattagcgc ttggtttaat gacggcttgt
     1021 ttcttttctg tggctgcgtg aaagccttga ggggctccgg gagggccctt tgtgcggggg
     1081 gagcggctcg gggggtgcgt gcgtgtgtgt gtgcgtgggg agcgccgcgt gcggctccgc
     1141 gctgcccggc ggctgtgagc gctgcgggcg cggcgcgggg ctttgtgcgc tccgcagtgt
     1201 gcgcgagggg agcgcggccg ggggcggtgc cccgcggtgc ggggggggct gcgaggggaa
     1261 caaaggctgc gtgcggggtg tgtgcgtggg ggggtgagca gggggtgtgg gcgcgtcggt
     1321 cgggctgcaa ccccccctgc acccccctcc ccgagttgct gagcacggcc cggcttcggg
     1381 tgcggggctc cgtacggggc gtggcgcggg gctcgccgtg ccgggcgggg ggtggcggca
     1441 ggtgggggtg ccgggcgggg cggggccgcc tcgggccggg gagggctcgg gggaggggcg
     1501 cggcggcccc cggagcgccg gcggctgtcg aggcgcggcg agccgcagcc attgcctttt
     1561 atggtaatcg tgcgagaggg cgcagggact tcctttgtcc caaatctgtg cggagccgaa
     1621 atctgggagg cgccgccgca ccccctctag cgggcgcggg gcgaagcggt gcggcgccgg
     1681 caggaaggaa atgggcgggg agggccttcg tgcgtcgccg cgccgccgtc cccttctccc
     1741 tctccagcct cggggctgtc cgcgggggga cggctgcctt cgggggggac ggggcagggc
     1801 ggggttcggc ttctggcgtg tgaccggcgg ctctagagcc tctgctaacc atgttcatgc
     1861 cttcttcttt ttcctacagc tcctgggcaa cgtgctggtt attgtgctgt ctcatcattt
     1921 tggcaaagaa tagcttcgaa ttctgcagtc gacggtaccg cgggcccggg atccaccggt
     1981 cgccaccatg agcgagctga tcaaggagaa catgcacatg aagctgtaca tggagggcac
     2041 cgtgaacaac caccacttca agtgcacatc cgagggcgaa ggcaagccct acgagggcac
     2101 ccagaccatg aagatcaagg tggtcgaggg cggccctctc cccttcgcct tcgacatcct
     2161 ggctaccagc ttcatgtacg gcagcaaagc cttcatcaac cacacccagg gcatccccga
     2221 cttctttaag cagtccttcc ctgagggctt cacatgggag agaatcacca catacgaaga
     2281 cgggggcgtg ctgaccgcta cccaggacac cagcttccag aacggctgca tcatctacaa
     2341 cgtcaagatc aacggggtga acttcccatc caacggccct gtgatgcaga agaaaacacg
     2401 cggctgggag gccaacaccg agatgctgta ccccgctgac ggcggcctga gaggccacag
     2461 ccagatggcc ctgaagctcg tgggcggggg ctacctgcac tgctccttca agaccacata
     2521 cagatccaag aaacccgcta agaacctcaa gatgcccggc ttccacttcg tggaccacag
     2581 actggaaaga atcaaggagg ccgacaaaga gacctacgtc gagcagcacg agatggctgt
     2641 ggccaagtac tgcgacctcc ctagcaaact ggggcacaga tgatgcggcc cgcgtggtac
     2701 ctctagagtc gacccgggcg gcctcgaatc aagcttatcg ataatcaacc tctggattac
     2761 aaaatttgtg aaagattgac tggtattctt aactatgttg ctccttttac gctatgtgga
     2821 tacgctgctt taatgccttt gtatcatgct attgcttccc gtatggcttt cattttctcc
     2881 tccttgtata aatcctggtt gctgtctctt tatgaggagt tgtggcccgt tgtcaggcaa
     2941 cgtggcgtgg tgtgcactgt gtttgctgac gcaaccccca ctggttgggg cattgccacc
     3001 acctgtcagc tcctttccgg gactttcgct ttccccctcc ctattgccac ggcggaactc
     3061 atcgccgcct gccttgcccg ctgctggaca ggggctcggc tgttgggcac tgacaattcc
     3121 gtggtgttgt cggggaaatc atcgtccttt ccttggctgc tcgcctgtgt tgccacctgg
     3181 attctgcgcg ggacgtcctt ctgctacgtc ccttcggccc tcaatccagc ggaccttcct
     3241 tcccgcggcc tgctgccggc tctgcggcct cttccgcgtc ttcgccttcg ccctcagacg
     3301 agtcggatct ccctttgggc cgcctccccg catcgatacc gtctcgagga cggggtgaac
     3361 tacgcctgag gatccgatct ttttccctct gccaaaaatt atggggacat catgaagccc
     3421 cttgagcatc tgacttctgg ctaataaagg aaatttattt tcattgcaat agtgtgttgg
     3481 aattttttgt gtctctcact cggaagcaat tcgttgatct gaatttcgac cacccataat
     3541 acccattacc ctggtagata agtagcatgg cgggttaatc attaactaca aggaacccct
     3601 agtgatggag ttggccactc cctctctgcg cgctcgctcg ctcactgagg ccgggcgacc
     3661 aaaggtcgcc cgacgcccgg gctttgcccg ggcggcctca gtgagcgagc gagcgcgcag
     3721 ccttaattaa cctaattcac tggccgtcgt tttacaacgt cgtgactggg aaaaccctgg
     3781 cgttacccaa cttaatcgcc ttgcagcaca tccccctttc gccagctggc gtaatagcga
     3841 agaggcccgc accgatcgcc cttcccaaca gttgcgcagc ctgaatggcg aatgggnnnn
     3901 nnnnnnnnnn nnnnnnnnnn nnnnnnnnnn nnnnnnnnnn nnnnnnnnnn nnnnnnnnnn
     3961 nnnnnnnnnn nnnnnnnnnn nnnnnnnnnn nnnnnnnnnn nnnnnnnnnn nnnnnnnnnn
     4021 cnnnnnnnnn nnnnnnnnnn nnnnnnnnnn nnnnnnnnnn nnnnnnnnnn nnnnnnnnnn
     4081 nnnnnnnnnn nnnnnnnnnn nnnnnnnnnn nnannnnnnn nnnnnnnnnn nnnnnnnnnn
     4141 nnnnnnnnnn nnnnnnnnnn nncctttgac gttggagtcc acgttcttta atagtggact
     4201 cttgttccaa actggaacaa cactcaaccc tatctcggtc tattcttttg atttataagg
     4261 gattttgccg atttcggcct attggttaaa aaatgagctg atttaacaaa aatttaacgc
     4321 gaattttaac aaaatattaa cgcttacaat ttaggtggca cttttcgggg aaatgtgcgc
     4381 ggaaccccta tttgtttatt tttctaaata cattcaaata tgtatccgct catgagacaa
     4441 taaccctgat aaatgcttca ataatattga aaaaggaaga gtatgagtat tcaacatttc
     4501 cgtgtcgccc ttattccctt ttttgcggca ttttgccttc ctgtttttgc tcacccagaa
     4561 acgctggtga aagtaaaaga tgctgaagat cagttgggtg cacgagtggg ttacatcgaa
     4621 ctggatctca acagcggtaa gatccttgag agttttcgcc ccgaagaacg ttttccaatg
     4681 atgagcactt ttaaagttct gctatgtggc gcggtattat cccgtattga cgccgggcaa
     4741 gagcaactcg gtcgccgcat acactattct cagaatgact tggttgagta ctcaccagtc
     4801 acagaaaagc atcttacgga tggcatgaca gtaagagaat tatgcagtgc tgccataacc
     4861 atgagtgata acactgcggc caacttactt ctgacaacga tcggaggacc gaaggagcta
     4921 accgcttttt tgcacaacat gggggatcat gtaactcgcc ttgatcgttg ggaaccggag
     4981 ctgaatgaag ccataccaaa cgacgagcgt gacaccacga tgcctgtagc aatggcaaca
     5041 acgttgcgca aactattaac tggcgaacta cttactctag cttcccggca acaattaata
     5101 gactggatgg aggcggataa agttgcagga ccacttctgc gctcggccct tccggctggc
     5161 tggtttattg ctgataaatc tggagccggt gagcgtgggt ctcgcggtat cattgcagca
     5221 ctggggccag atggtaagcc ctcccgtatc gtagttatct acacgacggg gagtcaggca
     5281 actatggatg aacgaaatag acagatcgct gagataggtg cctcactgat taagcattgg
     5341 taactgtcag accaagttta ctcatatata ctttagattg atttaaaact tcatttttaa
     5401 tttaaaagga tctaggtgaa gatccttttt gataatctca tgaccaaaat cccttaacgt
     5461 gagttttcgt tccactgagc gtcagacccc gtagaaaaga tcaaaggatc ttcttgagat
     5521 cctttttttc tgcgcgtaat ctgctgcttg caaacaaaaa aaccaccgct accagcggtg
     5581 gtttgtttgc cggatcaaga gctaccaact ctttttccga aggtaactgg cttcagcaga
     5641 gcgcagatac caaatactgt tcttctagtg tagccgtagt taggccacca cttcaagaac
     5701 tctgtagcac cgcctacata cctcgctctg ctaatcctgt taccagtggc tgctgccagt
     5761 ggcgataagt cgtgtcttac cgggttggac tcaagacgat agttaccgga taaggcgcag
     5821 cggtcgggct gaacgggggg ttcgtgcaca cagcccagct tggagcgaac gacctacacc
     5881 gaactgagat acctacagcg tgagctatga gaaagcgcca cgcttcccga agggagaaag
     5941 gcggacaggt atccggtaag cggcagggtc ggaacaggag agcgcacgag ggagcttcca
     6001 gggggaaacg cctggtatct ttatagtcct gtcgggtttc gccacctctg acttgagcgt
     6061 cgatttttgt gatgctcgtc aggggggcgg agcctatgga aaaacgccag caacgcggcc
     6121 tttttacggt tcctggcctt ttgctggcct tttgctcaca tgttctttcc tgcgttatcc
     6181 cctgattctg tggataaccg tattaccgcc tttgagtgag ctgataccgc tcgccgcagc
     6241 cgaacgaccg agcgcagcga gtcagtgagc gaggaagcgg aagagcgccc aatacgcaaa
     6301 ccgcctctcc ccgcgcgttg gccgattcat taatgcagct ggcacgacag gtttcccgac
     6361 tggaaagcgg gcagtgagcg caacgcaatt aatgtgagtt agctcactca ttaggcaccc
     6421 caggctttac actttatgct tccggctcgt atgttgtgtg gaattgtgag cggataacaa
     6481 tttcacacag gaaacagcta tgaccatgat tacgccagat ttaattaagg ccttaattag
     6541 g
//
