[The description below was written by a language model from this plasmid's Addgene catalogue record and the feature table of its GenBank file.]
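Description:
pENN.AAV.CB7.CI.TurboRFP.WPRE.RBG is a 6,541 bp circular AAV cis (transfer) plasmid built on a pAAV backbone for mammalian expression of the red fluorescent protein TurboRFP. In bacteria it is maintained through a high-copy ColE1/pUC-type origin and selected with ampicillin via the bla (beta-lactamase) gene. The backbone also carries an f1 phage origin and remnants of the lac promoter/operator region with the usual M13 sequencing primer sites. The record lists a recombination-deficient growth strain, which is commonly chosen to keep the repeat-rich ITRs intact.

The payload lies between two AAV2 inverted terminal repeats, the cis elements needed for replication and packaging of the intervening DNA into AAV particles when rep, cap and helper functions are supplied in trans. Expression is driven by the CB7 promoter, annotated here as the human cytomegalovirus immediate-early enhancer fused to the chicken beta-actin promoter. It is followed by a chimeric intron ("CI") derived from chicken beta-actin and rabbit beta-globin introns, which promotes efficient processing of the transcript. Downstream is a mammalian codon-optimized TurboRFP coding sequence, originally from the sea anemone Entacmaea quadricolor. A woodchuck hepatitis virus posttranscriptional regulatory element (WPRE) follows to boost transcript stability and expression, and a rabbit beta-globin polyadenylation signal ("RBG") terminates the transcript. A short Factor Xa site annotated on the reverse strand within the WPRE is most likely an incidental automated match rather than a functional element.

The construct has no recombinase-dependent or cell-type-restricting elements, so it gives strong, broadly active reporter expression. This suits it to use as a control or tracer vector for assessing AAV transduction, although the record states only its expression purpose.
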