Addgene plasmid #105546: pENN.AAV.CB7.CI.TurboRFP.WPRE.RBG
Purpose: AAV expression of TurboRFP from CB7 promoter
Depositing lab: James M. Wilson. Depositing organization: University of Pennsylvania.
Backbone
  Vector backbone: pAAV
  Vector type: Mammalian Expression, AAV
Growth in bacteria
  Bacterial resistance: Ampicillin, 100 μg/mL
  Growth temperature: 37°C
  Growth strain: NEB Stable
  Copy number: Unknown
Gene/Insert
  Gene/Insert name: CB7-CI-TurboRFP
  Promoter: CB7
  Cloning method: Unknown
Terms and licenses: Academic/Nonprofit Terms; Industry Terms: Not Available to Industry
Depositor comments: Penn Vector Core number p2055
How to cite: pENN.AAV.CB7.CI.TurboRFP.WPRE.RBG was a gift from James M. Wilson (Addgene plasmid # 105546 ; http://n2t.net/addgene:105546 ; RRID:Addgene_105546)
