>Addgene plasmid #105546 | pENN.AAV.CB7.CI.TurboRFP.WPRE.RBG | addgene partial sequence | sequence record 202388 | Addgene NGS Partial Result
GGTGCGGCGGCAGCCAATCAGAGCGGCGCGCTCCGAAAGTTTCCTTTTATGGCGAGGCGGCGGCGGCGGC
GGCCCTATAAAAAGCGAAGCGCGCGGCGGGCGGGAGTCGCTGCGCGCTGCCTTCGCCCCGTGCCCCGCTC
CGCCGCCGCCTCGCGCCGCCCGCCCCGGCTCTGACTGACCGCGTTACTCCCACAGGTGAGCGGGCGGGAC
GGCCCTTCTCCTCCGGGCTGTAATTAGCGCTTGGTTTAATGACGGCTTGTTTCTTTTCTGTGGCTGCGTG
AAAGCCTTGAGGGGCTCCGGGAGGGCCCTTTGTGCGGGGGGAGCGGCTCGGGGGGTGCGTGCGTGTGTGT
GTGCGTGGGGAGCGCCGCGTGCGGCTCCGCGCTGCCCGGCGGCTGTGAGCGCTGCGGGCGCGGCGCGGGG
CTTTGTGCGCTCCGCAGTGTGCGCGAGGGGAGCGCGGCCGGGGGCGGTGCCCCGCGGTGCGGGGGGGGCT
GCGAGGGGAACAAAGGCTGCGTGCGGGGTGTGTGCGTGGGGGGGTGAGCAGGGGGTGTGGGCGCGTCGGT
CGGGCTGCAACCCCCCCTGCACCCCCCTCCCCGAGTTGCTGAGCACGGCCCGGCTTCGGGTGCGGGGCTC
CGTACGGGGCGTGGCGCGGGGCTCGCCGTGCCGGGCGGGGGGTGGCGGCAGGTGGGGGTGCCGGGCGGGG
CGGGGCCGCCTCGGGCCGGGGAGGGCTCGGGGGAGGGGCGCGGCGGCCCCCGGAGCGCCGGCGGCTGTCG
AGGCGCGGCGAGCCGCAGCCATTGCCTTTTATGGTAATCGTGCGAGAGGGCGCAGGGACTTCCTTTGTCC
CAAATCTGTGCGGAGCCGAAATCTGGGAGGCGCCGCCGCACCCCCTCTAGCGGGCGCGGGGCGAAGCGGT
GCGGCGCCGGCAGGAAGGAAATGGGCGGGGAGGGCCTTCGTGCGTCGCCGCGCCGCCGTCCCCTTCTCCC
TCTCCAGCCTCGGGGCTGTCCGCGGGGGGACGGCTGCCTTCGGGGGGGACGGGGCAGGGCGGGGTTCGGC
TTCTGGCGTGTGACCGGCGGCTCTAGAGCCTCTGCTAACCATGTTCATGCCTTCTTCTTTTTCCTACAGC
TCCTGGGCAACGTGCTGGTTATTGTGCTGTCTCATCATTTTGGCAAAGAATAGCTTCGAATTCTGCAGTC
GACGGTACCGCGGGCCCGGGATCCACCGGTCGCCACCATGAGCGAGCTGATCAAGGAGAACATGCACATG
AAGCTGTACATGGAGGGCACCGTGAACAACCACCACTTCAAGTGCACATCCGAGGGCGAAGGCAAGCCCT
ACGAGGGCACCCAGACCATGAAGATCAAGGTGGTCGAGGGCGGCCCTCTCCCCTTCGCCTTCGACATCCT
GGCTACCAGCTTCATGTACGGCAGCAAAGCCTTCATCAACCACACCCAGGGCATCCCCGACTTCTTTAAG
CAGTCCTTCCCTGAGGGCTTCACATGGGAGAGAATCACCACATACGAAGACGGGGGCGTGCTGACCGCTA
CCCAGGACACCAGCTTCCAGAACGGCTGCATCATCTACAACGTCAAGATCAACGGGGTGAACTTCCCATC
CAACGGCCCTGTGATGCAGAAGAAAACACGCGGCTGGGAGGCCAACACCGAGATGCTGTACCCCGCTGAC
GGCGGCCTGAGAGGCCACAGCCAGATGGCCCTGAAGCTCGTGGGCGGGGGCTACCTGCACTGCTCCTTCA
AGACCACATACAGATCCAAGAAACCCGCTAAGAACCTCAAGATGCCCGGCTTCCACTTCGTGGACCACAG
ACTGGAAAGAATCAAGGAGGCCGACAAAGAGACCTACGTCGAGCAGCACGAGATGGCTGTGGCCAAGTAC
TGCGACCTCCCTAGCAAACTGGGGCACAGATGATGCGGCCGCGTGGTACCTCTAGAGTCGACCCGGGCGG
CCTCGAATCAAGCTTATCGATAATCAACCTCTGGATTACAAAATTTGTGAAAGATTGACTGGTATTCTTA
ACTATGTTGCTCCTTTTACGCTATGTGGATACGCTGCTTTAATGCCTTTGTATCATGCTATTGCTTCCCG
TATGGCTTTCATTTTCTCCTCCTTGTATAAATCCTGGTTGCTGTCTCTTTATGAGGAGTTGTGGCCCGTT
GTCAGGCAACGTGGCGTGGTGTGCACTGTGTTTGCTGACGCAACCCCCACTGGTTGGGGCATTGCCACCA
CCTGTCAGCTCCTTTCCGGGACTTTCGCTTTCCCCCTCCCTATTGCCACGGCGGAACTCATCGCCGCCTG
CCTTGCCCGCTGCTGGACAGGGGCTCGGCTGTTGGGCACTGACAATTCCGTGGTGTTGTCGGGGAAATCA
TCGTCCTTTCCTTGGCTGCTCGCCTGTGTTGCCACCTGGATTCTGCGCGGGACGTCCTTCTGCTACGTCC
CTTCGGCCCTCAATCCAGCGGACCTTCCTTCCCGCGGCCTGCTGCCGGCTCTGCGGCCTCTTCCGCGTCT
TCGCCTTCGCCCTCAGACGAGTCGGATCTCCCTTTGGGCCGCCTCCCCGCATCGATACCGTCTCGAGGAC
GGGGTGAACTACGCCTGAGGATCCGATCTTTTTCCCTCTGCCAAAAATTATGGGGACATCATGAAGCCCC
TTGAGCATCTGACTTCTGGCTAATAAAGGAAATTTATTTTCATTGCAATAGTGTGTTGGAATTTTTTGTG
TCTCTCACTCGGAAGCAATTCGTTGATCTGAATTTCGACCACCCATAATACCCATTACCCTGGTAGATAA
GTAGCATGGCGGGTTAATCATTAACTACAAGGAACCCCTAGTGATGGAGTTGGCCACTCCCTCTCTGCGC
GCTCGCTCGCTCACTGAGGCCGGGCGACCAAAGGTCGCCCGACGCCCGGGCTTTGCCCGGGCGGCCTCAG
TGAGCGAGCGAGCGCGCAGCCTTAATTAACCTAATTCACTGGCCGTCGTTTTACAACGTCGTGACTGGGA
AAACCCTGGCGTTACCCAACTTAATCGCCTTGCAGCACATCCCCCTTTCGCCAGCTGGCGTAATAGCGAA
GAGGCCCGCACCGATCGCCCTTCCCAACAGTTGCGCAGCCTGAATGGCGAATGGG
[124 nt withheld, positions 3136-3259]
C
[91 nt withheld, positions 3261-3351]
A
[49 nt withheld, positions 3353-3401]
CCTTTGACGTTGGAGTCCACGTTCTTTAATAGTGGACTCTTGTTCCAAACTGGAACAACACTCAACCCTA
TCTCGGTCTATTCTTTTGATTTATAAGGGATTTTGCCGATTTCGGCCTATTGGTTAAAAAATGAGCTGAT
TTAACAAAAATTTAACGCGAATTTTAACAAAATATTAACGCTTACAATTTAGGTGGCACTTTTCGGGGAA
ATGTGCGCGGAACCCCTATTTGTTTATTTTTCTAAATACATTCAAATATGTATCCGCTCATGAGACAATA
ACCCTGATAAATGCTTCAATAATATTGAAAAAGGAAGAGTATGAGTATTCAACATTTCCGTGTCGCCCTT
ATTCCCTTTTTTGCGGCATTTTGCCTTCCTGTTTTTGCTCACCCAGAAACGCTGGTGAAAGTAAAAGATG
CTGAAGATCAGTTGGGTGCACGAGTGGGTTACATCGAACTGGATCTCAACAGCGGTAAGATCCTTGAGAG
TTTTCGCCCCGAAGAACGTTTTCCAATGATGAGCACTTTTAAAGTTCTGCTATGTGGCGCGGTATTATCC
CGTATTGACGCCGGGCAAGAGCAACTCGGTCGCCGCATACACTATTCTCAGAATGACTTGGTTGAGTACT
CACCAGTCACAGAAAAGCATCTTACGGATGGCATGACAGTAAGAGAATTATGCAGTGCTGCCATAACCAT
GAGTGATAACACTGCGGCCAACTTACTTCTGACAACGATCGGAGGACCGAAGGAGCTAACCGCTTTTTTG
CACAACATGGGGGATCATGTAACTCGCCTTGATCGTTGGGAACCGGAGCTGAATGAAGCCATACCAAACG
ACGAGCGTGACACCACGATGCCTGTAGCAATGGCAACAACGTTGCGCAAACTATTAACTGGCGAACTACT
TACTCTAGCTTCCCGGCAACAATTAATAGACTGGATGGAGGCGGATAAAGTTGCAGGACCACTTCTGCGC
TCGGCCCTTCCGGCTGGCTGGTTTATTGCTGATAAATCTGGAGCCGGTGAGCGTGGGTCTCGCGGTATCA
TTGCAGCACTGGGGCCAGATGGTAAGCCCTCCCGTATCGTAGTTATCTACACGACGGGGAGTCAGGCAAC
TATGGATGAACGAAATAGACAGATCGCTGAGATAGGTGCCTCACTGATTAAGCATTGGTAACTGTCAGAC
CAAGTTTACTCATATATACTTTAGATTGATTTAAAACTTCATTTTTAATTTAAAAGGATCTAGGTGAAGA
TCCTTTTTGATAATCTCATGACCAAAATCCCTTAACGTGAGTTTTCGTTCCACTGAGCGTCAGACCCCGT
AGAAAAGATCAAAGGATCTTCTTGAGATCCTTTTTTTCTGCGCGTAATCTGCTGCTTGCAAACAAAAAAA
CCACCGCTACCAGCGGTGGTTTGTTTGCCGGATCAAGAGCTACCAACTCTTTTTCCGAAGGTAACTGGCT
TCAGCAGAGCGCAGATACCAAATACTGTTCTTCTAGTGTAGCCGTAGTTAGGCCACCACTTCAAGAACTC
TGTAGCACCGCCTACATACCTCGCTCTGCTAATCCTGTTACCAGTGGCTGCTGCCAGTGGCGATAAGTCG
TGTCTTACCGGGTTGGACTCAAGACGATAGTTACCGGATAAGGCGCAGCGGTCGGGCTGAACGGGGGGTT
CGTGCACACAGCCCAGCTTGGAGCGAACGACCTACACCGAACTGAGATACCTACAGCGTGAGCTATGAGA
AAGCGCCACGCTTCCCGAAGGGAGAAAGGCGGACAGGTATCCGGTAAGCGGCAGGGTCGGAACAGGAGAG
CGCACGAGGGAGCTTCCAGGGGGAAACGCCTGGTATCTTTATAGTCCTGTCGGGTTTCGCCACCTCTGAC
TTGAGCGTCGATTTTTGTGATGCTCGTCAGGGGGGCGGAGCCTATGGAAAAACGCCAGCAACGCGGCCTT
TTTACGGTTCCTGGCCTTTTGCTGGCCTTTTGCTCACATGTTCTTTCCTGCGTTATCCCCTGATTCTGTG
GATAACCGTATTACCGCCTTTGAGTGAGCTGATACCGCTCGCCGCAGCCGAACGACCGAGCGCAGCGAGT
CAGTGAGCGAGGAAGCGGAAGAGCGCCCAATACGCAAACCGCCTCTCCCCGCGCGTTGGCCGATTCATTA
ATGCAGCTGGCACGACAGGTTTCCCGACTGGAAAGCGGGCAGTGAGCGCAACGCAATTAATGTGAGTTAG
CTCACTCATTAGGCACCCCAGGCTTTACACTTTATGCTTCCGGCTCGTATGTTGTGTGGAATTGTGAGCG
GATAACAATTTCACACAGGAAACAGCTATGACCATGATTACGCCAGATTTAATTAAGGCCTTAATTAGGC
TGCGCGCTCGCTCGCTCACTGAGGCCGCCCGGGCAAAGCCCGGGCGTCGGGCGACCTTTGGTCGCCCGGC
CTCAGTGAGCGAGCGAGCGCGCAGAGAGGGAGTGGCCAACTCCATCACTAGGGGTTCCTTGTAGTTAATG
ATTAACCCGCCATGCTACTTATCTACCAGGGTAATGGGGATCCTCTAGAACTATAGCTAGTCGACATTGA
TTATTGACTAGTTATTAATAGTAATCAATTACGGGGTCATTAGTTCATAGCCCATATATGGAGTTCCGCG
TTACATAACTTACGGTAAATGGCCCGCCTGGCTGACCGCCCAACGACCCCCGCCCATTGACGTCAATAAT
GACGTATGTTCCCATAGTAACGCCAATAGGGACTTTCCATTGACGTCAATGGGTGGAGTATTTACGGTAA
ACTGCCCACTTGGCAGTACATCAAGTGTATCATATGCCAAGTACGCCCCCTATTGACGTCAATGACGGTA
AATGGCCCGCCTGGCATTATGCCCAGTACATGACCTTATGGGACTTTCCTACTTGGCAGTACATCTACGT
ATTAGTCATCGCTATTACCATGGTCGAGGTGAGCCCCACGTTCTGCTTCACTCTCCCCATCTCCCCCCCC
TCCCCACCCCCAATTTTGTATTTATTTATTTTTTAATTATTTTGTGCAGCGATGGGGGCGGGGGGGGGGG
